>Addgene plasmid #144528 | TFORF3052 | depositor partial sequence | sequence record 285700 | Barcode
GAGAATCTGCTTATTCTACCCCCG
